>Addgene plasmid #245239 | pMSCV-SHP2(T42A) full-length-PIG | addgene full sequence | sequence record 488038 | Addgene NGS Result
AAAAAAACCACCGCTACCAGCGGTGGTTTGTTTGCCGGATCAAGAGCTACCAACTCTTTTTCCGAAGGTA
ACTGGCTTCAGCAGAGCGCAGATACCAAATACTGTTCTTCTAGTGTAGCCGTAGTTAGGCCACCACTTCA
AGAACTCTGTAGCACCGCCTACATACCTCGCTCTGCTAATCCTGTTACCAGTGGCTGCTGCCAGTGGCGA
TAAGTCGTGTCTTACCGGGTTGGACTCAAGACGATAGTTACCGGATAAGGCGCAGCGGTCGGGCTGAACG
GGGGGTTCGTGCACACAGCCCAGCTTGGAGCGAACGACCTACACCGAACTGAGATACCTACAGCGTGAGC
TATGAGAAAGCGCCACGCTTCCCGAAGGGAGAAAGGCGGACAGGTATCCGGTAAGCGGCAGGGTCGGAAC
AGGAGAGCGCACGAGGGAGCTTCCAGGGGGAAACGCCTGGTATCTTTATAGTCCTGTCGGGTTTCGCCAC
CTCTGACTTGAGCGTCGATTTTTGTGATGCTCGTCAGGGGGGCGGAGCCTATGGAAAAACGCCAGCAACG
CGGCCTTTTTACGGTTCCTGGCCTTTTGCTGGCCTTTTGCTCACATGTTCTTTCCTGCGTTATCCCCTGA
TTCTGTGGATAACCGTATTACCGCCTTTGAGTGAGCTGATACCGCTCGCCGCAGCCGAACGACCGAGCGC
AGCGAGTCAGTGAGCGAGGAAGCGGAAGAGCGCCCAATACGCAAACCGCCTCTCCCCGCGCGTTGGCCGA
TTCATTAATGCAGCTGGCACGACAGGTTTCCCGACTGGAAAGCGGGCAGTGAGCGCAACGCAATTAATGT
GAGTTAGCTCACTCATTAGGCACCCCAGGCTTTACACTTTATGCTTCCGGCTCGTATGTTGTGTGGAATT
GTGAGCGGATAACAATTTCACAATTCTCCCCAGCTCTTTCTGCGCTGTCCATAATGAACTATTTCAGGAG
TATTGGAGTATGTGGATTCAAAACAGTGGCTAATTGAGTCAGGATTACTTAATATTCGACTCCTACCCTC
AGAATGTTGTTCTCCAACTTCAAGAAACTGTTACCCATGAAAGACCCCCGCTGACGGGTAGTCAATCACT
CAGAGGAGACCCTCCCAAGGAACAGCGAGACCACAAGTCGGATGCAACTGCAAGAGGGTTTATTGGATAC
ACGGGTACCCGGGCGACGCAGTCTATCGGAGGACTGGCGCGCCGAGTGAGGGGTTGTGGGCTCTTTTATT
GAGCTCGGGGAGCAGAAGCGCGCGAACAGAAGCGAGAAGCGAACTGATTGGTTAGTTCAAATAAGGCACA
GGGTCATTTCAGGTCCTTGGGGCACCCTGGAAACATCTGATGGTTCTCTAGAAACTGCTGAGGGCGGGAC
CGCATCTGGGGACCATCTGTTCTTGGCCCTGAGCCGGGGCAGGAACTGCTTACCACAGATATCCTGTTTG
GCCCATATTCTGCTGTCTCTCTGTTCCTAACCTTGATCTGAACTTCTCTATTCTCAGTTATGTATTTTCC
ATGCCTTGCAAAATGGCGTTACTTAAGCTAGCTTGCCAAACCTACAGGTGGGGTCTTTCATTCCCCCCTT
TTTCTGGAGACTAAATAAAATCTTTTATTTTATCGATAAGCTTGGCTGCAGGTCGACGGTATCGATAAGC
TTGATAATTCTTAATTAATTCATTACTTGTACAGCTCGTCCATGCCGAGAGTGATCCCGGCGGCGGTCAC
GAACTCCAGCAGGACCATGTGATCGCGCTTCTCGTTGGGGTCTTTGCTCAGGGCGGACTGGGTGCTCAGG
TAGTGGTTGTCGGGCAGCAGCACGGGGCCGTCGCCGATGGGGGTGTTCTGCTGGTAGTGGTCGGCGAGCT
GCACGCTGCCGTCCTCGATGTTGTGGCGGATCTTGAAGTTCGCCTTGATGCCGTTCTTCTGCTTGTCGGC
CATGATATAGACGTTGTGGCTGTTGTAGTTGTACTCCAGCTTGTGCCCCAGGATGTTGCCGTCCTCCTTG
AAGTCGATGCCCTTCAGCTCGATGCGGTTCACCAGGGTGTCGCCCTCGAACTTCACCTCGGCGCGGGTCT
TGTAGTTGCCGTCGTCCTTGAAGAAGATGGTGCGCTCCTGGACGTAGCCTTCGGGCATGGCGGACTTGAA
GAAGTCGTGCTGCTTCATGTGGTCGGGGTAGCGGCTGAAGCACTGCACGCCGTAGGTCAGGGTGGTCACG
AGGGTGGGCCAGGGCACGGGCAGCTTGCCGGTGGTGCAGATGAACTTCAGGGTCAGCTTGCCGTAGGTGG
CATCGCCCTCGCCCTCGCCAGACACGCTGAACTTGTGGCCGTTTACGTCGCCGTCCAGCTCGACCAGGAT
GGGCACCACCCCGGTGAACAGCTCCTCGCCCTTGCTCACCATGGTTGTGGCCATATTATCATCGTGTTTT
TCAAAGGAAAACCACGTCCCCGTGGTTCGGGGGGCCTAGACGTTTTTTTAACCTCGACTAAACACATGTA
AAGCATGTGCACCGAGGCCCCAGATCAGATCCCATACAATGGGGTACCTTCTGGGCATCCTTCAGCCCCT
TGTTGAATACGCTTGAGGAGAGCCATTTGACTCTTTCCACAACTATCCAACTCACAACGTGGCACTGGGG
TTGTGCCGCCTTTGCAGGTGTATCTTATACACGTGGCTTTTGGCCGCAGAGGCACCTGTCGCCAGGTGGG
GGGTTCCGCTGCCTGCAAAGGGTCGCTACAGACGTTGTTTGTCTTCAAGAAGCTTCCAGAGGAACTGCTT
CCTTCACGACATTCAACAGACCTTGCATTCCTTTGGCGAGAGGGGAAAGACCCCTAGGAATGCTCGTCAA
GAAGACAGGGCCAGGTTTCCGGGCCCTCACATTGCCAAAAGACGGCAATATGGTGGAAAATAACATATAG
ACAAACGCACACCGGCCTTATTCCAAGCGGCTTCGGCCAGTAACGTTAGGGGGGGGGGGCGGAATTGGAT
GCATGGGGTCGTGCGCTCCTTTCGGTCGGGCGCTGCGGGTCGTGGGGCGGGCGTCAGGCACCGGGCTTGC
GGGTCATGCACCAGGTGCGCGGTCCTTCGGGCACCTCGACGTCGGCGGTGACGGTGAAGCCGAGCCGCTC
GTAGAAGGGGAGGTTGCGGGGCGCGGAGGTCTCCAGGAAGGCGGGCACCCCGGCGCGCTCGGCCGCCTCC
ACTCCGGGGAGCACGACGGCGCTGCCCAGACCCTTGCCCTGGTGGTCGGGCGAGACGCCGACGGTGGCCA
GGAACCACGCGGGCTCCTTGGGCCGGTGCGGCGCCAGGAGGCCTTCCATCTGTTGCTGCGCGGCCAGCCG
GGAACCGCTCAACTCGGCCATGCGCGGGCCGATCTCGGCGAACACCGCCCCCGCTTCGACGCTCTCCGGC
GTGGTCCAGACCGCCACCGCGGCGCCGTCGTCCGCGACCCACACCTTGCCGATGTCGAGCCCGACGCGCG
TGAGGAAGAGTTCTTGCAGCTCGGTGACCCGCTCGATGTGGCGGTCCGGATCGACGGTGTGGCGCGTGGC
GGGGTAGTCGGCGAACGCGGCGGCGAGGGTGCGTACGGCCCTGGGGACGTCGTCGCGGGTGGCGAGGCGC
ACCGTGGGCTTGTACTCGGTCATGGTAAGCTTGGGCTGCAGGTCGAAAGGCCCGGAGATGAGGAAGAGGA
GAACAGCGCGGCAGACGTGCGCTTTTGAAGCGTGCAGAATGCCGGGCCTCCGGAGGACCTTCGGGCGCCC
GCCCCGCCCCTGAGCCCGCCCCTGAGCCCGCCCCCGGACCCACCCCTTCCCAGCCTCTGAGCCCAGAAAG
CGAAGGAGCAAAGCTGCTATTGGCCGCTGCCCCAAAGGCCTACCCGCTTCCATTGCTCAGCGGTGCTGTC
CATCTGCACGAGACTAGTGAGACGTGCTACTTCCATTTGTCACGTCCTGCACGACGCGAGCTGCGGGGCG
GGGGGGAACTTCCTGACTAGGGGAGGAGTAGAAGGTGGCGCGAAGGGGCCACCAAAGAACGGAGCCGGTT
GGCGCCTACCGGTGGATGTGGAATGTGTGCGAGGCCAGAGGCCACTTGTGTAGCGCCAAGTGCCCAGCGG
GGCTGCTAAAGCGCATGCTCCAGACTGCCTTGGGAAAAGCGCCTCCCCTACCCGGTAGAATTCTTATCTG
AAACTTTTCTGCTGTTGCATCAGGCCCACGTTTTCATAGACTCTAGCACTGTCTTCTCTCATTTCTGCAC
AGGGTGGCGTTGGAGTACAAGGCGGGAGAGGGCTCTGATCTCCACTCGTCTGGTCCGCTAGAGAATACTT
AATATTTGTATATTCGTGCCCTTTCCTCTTGCTTTTCTGCTCTTCTTCAATCCTGCGCTGTAGTGTTTCA
ATATAATGCTGGACCGCCATATAGATAAATCGGTACTGTGCTTCTGTCTGGACCATCCCTGACCTCTGAG
ACCGCACCATCTGGATGGTTTTGGGAACGTCAATATCGCAGTCAACACCTTTCTCTCTGATGATGTCAAT
AAGAATATCAATCACAATGAACGTCCCTGTCCGGCCAATTCCAGCACTGCAGTGCACCACGACCGGCCCT
GCATCCATGATGCTCTCCTGCTTATGGTGCACCTCCTCCAGGAAGTCCAGCACGCCCCCAGGGTCGCTGG
GCACGCCGTGGTCCGGCCAGGTCCGAAAGTGGTATTGCCAGACCGTTCTCTCCGTATTCCCTTGTCCAAC
CTTTGAAAGTTTAAGTTCTCTTAGCGTATAGTCATGAGCGGCGCTTTCTTTGACGTTCCTAACACGCATG
ACGCCATATTCTTTTAGAGCATACTCATCAGGCCAGTATTTGACACATTTACTCTTTCCTCTCTCCACTT
CTTTCGTTGTCATGACAATCACTCGGGAGTTTTCTTGGAACACCATCCGCCAAAAGTCATTCACCGTGTT
TTGCAGGCAGCCTTGTGTGGCAATGTAACTCTTTTTGGGCTTTGAATTGTTGCACTTGGTTTCAAATTCA
GGCATGATGATATTTGCATTGATGTAATCTGAAACAGGCTCATTGGGATCACCATCGTGTAGGACAACCC
TGGTATGATCAAAGGGCAGGATGTTTTTATATCTATTTTTGTTTTTGTTTTCTTGCCTTTGACCCTCTTT
TCGGCTGTAGAGAAGTTTGCACTCCTGTTGTTGTAGTGTCTCAAATTCTTCCCAAAAGCCTTGTTTGACT
TTATCTGTGGTCTCAGCTAATTTGCTTAGTTCTCGAACTCTGCTTTCTATTTCAGCAGCATTTATACGAG
TCGTGTTAAGGGGCTGCTTGAGTTGTAGTACTGTACCCAATGTTTCCACCATAGGATTCTTCTTATAATG
TTCCACAAGATCTGTCAAAGAATCAAACCGTTCTCCTCCACCAACGTCGTATTTCAGTTCCTGACAGCGA
ATCATAACATGGGTCACTTTAGACTTGCCGTCATTGCTCTCCCCTTTGTCATCACCAGTGCGCACAGAAA
GAACAAAATCTCCAGGGTGGCTCTGGCTCTCTCGTACAAGAAAACTACCATGTTTTCCTTTTTCAGTTAA
TAATTTCTCTGCTTCTTTCCCAGAGAGATGTCCATGAAACCACCTTTCAGAGGTAGGATCTGCACAGTTC
AGAGGATATTTAAGCTCAATGACATCTCCATTCTTCTCTTTTAATTGCCCGTGATGTTCCATGTAATACT
GGACCAACTCAGCCAAAGTGGCAAATTTCTCCCCTCCATACAGGTCATAGTAATCACCAGTGTTCTGAAT
CTTGATGTGGGTGACAGCTCCATTTCTTCTAACGGAAAGTGCGAAGTCTCCAGGGTTACTTTTACTAGGC
CTTGCCAAAAAACTGCCATCAACTCCTCTTGTCAACAGTAGGTTTTCTGCCTCCACACCAGTGATATTTG
GGTGAAACCATCTCCGCGATGTCATCTGCCCAGACTGCCCTCCCAGATCCTCTTCTGAGATGAGTTTTTG
TTCCATGGTAGATCTAATTCCGGCGCCTAGAGAAGGAGTGAGGGCTGGATAAAGGGAGGATCGAGGCGGG
GTCGAACGAGGAGGTTCAAGGGGGAGAGACGGGGCGGATGGAGGAAGAGGAGGCGGAGGCTTAGGGTGTA
CAAAGGGCTTGACCCAGGGAGGGGGGTCAAAAGCCAAGGCTTCCCAGGTCACGATGTAGGGGACCTGGTC
TGGGTGTCCATGCGGGCCAGGTGAAAAGACCTTGATCTTAACCTGGGTGATGAGGTCTCGGTTAAAGGTG
CCGTCTCGCGGCCATCCGACGTTAAAGGTTGGCCATTCTGCAGAGCAGAAGGTAACCCAACGTCTCTTCT
TGACATCTACCGACTGGTTGTGAGCGATCCGCTCGACATCTTTCCAGTGACCTAAGGTCAAACTTAAGGG
AGTGGTAACAGTCTGGCCCTAATTTTCAGACAAATACAGAAACACAGTCAGACAGAGACAACACAGAACG
ATGCTGCAGCGCTGCAGCAGACAAGACGCGCGGCTTCGGTTCCAAACCGAAAGCAAAAATTCAGACGGAG
GCGGGAACTGTTTTAGGTTCTCGTCTCCTACCAGAACCACATATCCTGACGGGGTCGGATTCCACATCGA
CTCCCTTCCTCAGGTCGGGCCACAAAAACGGCCCCCAAAGTCCCTGGGACGTCTCCCAGGGTTGCGGCCG
GGTGTTCAGAACTCGTCAGTTCCACCACGGGTCCGCCAGATACAGAGCTAGTTAGCTAACTAGTACAGAC
GCAGGCGCAAACATTAGATGCCGGCACAAACACGCACAAAGACAGAGACAGACACGAAACGACCGCTGGC
CAGCTTACCTCCCGGCGGGGGGGTCGGTGGTCCCTGGGCAGGGGTCTCCAAATCTCGGTGGAACCTCCAA
ATGAAAGACCCCCGAGGTGGGCAGTCAATCAATCTGAGGAGACCCTCCCAAGGATCAGCGAGTCCACGAT
TCGGATGCAAACAGCAAGAGGCTTTATTGGGAATACGGGTACCCGGGCGACGCAGTCTATCGGAGGACTG
GCGCGCCGAGTGAGGGGTTGTGGGCTCTTTTATTGAGCTCGGGGAGCAGAAGCGCGCGAACAGAAGCGAG
AAGCGAACTGATTGGTTAGTTCAAATAAGGCACAGGGTCATTTCAGGTCCTTGGGGCACCCTGGAAACAT
CTGATGGTTCTCTAGAAACTGCTGAGGGCGGGACCGCATCTGGGGACCATCTGTTCTTGGCCCTGAGCCG
GGGCAGGAACTGCTTACCACAGATATCCTGTTTGGCCCATATTCTGCTGTCTCTCTGTTCCTAACCTTGA
TCTGAACTTCTCTATTCTCAGTTATGTATTTTCCATGCCTTGCAAAATGGCGTTACTTAAGCTAGCTTGC
CAAACCTACAGGTGGGGTCTTTCATTCCCCCCTTTTTCTGGAGACTAAATAAAATCTTTTATTTTATCTA
TGGCTCGTACTCTATAGGCTTCAGCTGGTGATATTGTTGAGTCAAAACTAGAGCCTGGACCACTGATATC
CTGTCTTTAACAAATTGGACTAATCGCCTCTACGCCGGACGCATCGTGGCCGGCATCACCGGCGCCACAG
GTGCGGTTGCTGGCGCCTATATCGCCGACATCACCGATGGGGAAGATCGGGCTCGCCACTTCGGGCTCAT
GAGCGCTTGTTTCGGCGTGGGTATGGTGGCAGGCCCCGTGGCCGGGGGACTGTTGGGCGCCATCTCCTTG
CATGCACCATTCCTTGCGCCGTCGTTTTACAACGTCGTGACTGGGAAAACCCTGGCGTTACCCAACTTAA
TCGCCTTGCAGCACATCCCCCTTTCGCCAGCTGGCGTAATAGCGAAGAGGCCCGCACCGATCGCCCTTCC
CAACAGTTGCGCAGCCTGAATGGCGAATGGCGCCTGATGCGGTATTTTCTCCTTACGCATCTGTGCGGTA
TTTCACACCGCATATGGTGCACTCTCAGTACAATCTGCTCTGATGCCGCATAGTTAAGCCAGCCCCGACA
CCCGCCAACACCCGCTGACGCGCCCTGACGGGCTTGTCTGCTCCCGGCATCCGCTTACAGACAAGCTGTG
ACCGTCTCCGGGAGCTGCATGTGTCAGAGGTTTTCACCGTCATCACCGAAACGCGCGAGACGAAAGGGCC
TCGTGATACGCCTATTTTTATAGGTTAATGTCATGATAATAATGGTTTCTTAGACGTCAGGTGGCACTTT
TCGGGGAAATGTGCGCGGAACCCCTATTTGTTTATTTTTCTAAATACATTCAAATATGTATCCGCTCATG
AGACAATAACCCTGATAAATGCTTCAATAATATTGAAAAAGGAAGAGTATGAGTATTCAACATTTCCGTG
TCGCCCTTATTCCCTTTTTTGCGGCATTTTGCCTTCCTGTTTTTGCTCACCCAGAAACGCTGGTGAAAGT
AAAAGATGCTGAAGATCAGTTGGGTGCACGAGTGGGTTACATCGAACTGGATCTCAACAGCGGTAAGATC
CTTGAGAGTTTTCGCCCCGAAGAACGTTTTCCAATGATGAGCACTTTTAAAGTTCTGCTATGTGGCGCGG
TATTATCCCGTATTGACGCCGGGCAAGAGCAACTCGGTCGCCGCATACACTATTCTCAGAATGACTTGGT
TGAGTACTCACCAGTCACAGAAAAGCATCTTACGGATGGCATGACAGTAAGAGAATTATGCAGTGCTGCC
ATAACCATGAGTGATAACACTGCGGCCAACTTACTTCTGACAACGATCGGAGGACCGAAGGAGCTAACCG
CTTTTTTGCACAACATGGGGGATCATGTAACTCGCCTTGATCGTTGGGAACCGGAGCTGAATGAAGCCAT
ACCAAACGACGAGCGTGACACCACGATGCCTGTAGCAATGGCAACAACGTTGCGCAAACTATTAACTGGC
GAACTACTTACTCTAGCTTCCCGGCAACAATTAATAGACTGGATGGAGGCGGATAAAGTTGCAGGACCAC
TTCTGCGCTCGGCCCTTCCGGCTGGCTGGTTTATTGCTGATAAATCTGGAGCCGGTGAGCGTGGGTCTCG
CGGTATCATTGCAGCACTGGGGCCAGATGGTAAGCCCTCCCGTATCGTAGTTATCTACACGACGGGGAGT
CAGGCAACTATGGATGAACGAAATAGACAGATCGCTGAGATAGGTGCCTCACTGATTAAGCATTGGTAAC
TGTCAGACCAAGTTTACTCATATATACTTTAGATTGATTTAAAACTTCATTTTTAATTTAAAAGGATCTA
GGTGAAGATCCTTTTTGATAATCTCATGACCAAAATCCCTTAACGTGAGTTTTCGTTCCACTGAGCGTCA
GACCCCGTAGAAAAGATCAAAGGATCTTCTTGAGATCCTTTTTTTCTGCGCGTAATCTGCTGCTTGCAAA
C
Features (pLannotate 1.2.2; 22 found; start..end, strand, type, name):
    730..822     +  CDS            lacI (fragment): lac repressor; lacI; The lac repressor binds to the lac operator to inhibit transcription in E. coli. This inhibition can be relieved by adding lactose or isopropyl-β-D-thiogalactopyranoside (IPTG).
    835..856     +  protein_bind   CAP binding site: CAP binding activates transcription in the presence of cAMP. E. coli catabolite activator protein
    871..901     +  promoter       lac promoter: promoter for the E. coli lac operon
    909..925     +  protein_bind   lac operator: The lac repressor binds to the lac operator to inhibit transcription in E. coli. This inhibition can be relieved by adding lactose or isopropyl-β-D-thiogalactopyranoside (IPTG). lac repressor encoded by lacI
   1087..1601    -  LTR            3' LTR: 3' long terminal repeat from murine embryonic stem cell virus
   1660..1686    -  misc_feature   MCS (fragment): pBluescript multiple cloning site
   1703..2422    -  CDS            EGFP: the original enhanced GFP (Yang et al., 1996) mammalian codon-optimized
   2436..2898    -  misc_feature   IRES: internal ribosome entry site (IRES) of the encephalomyocarditis virus (EMCV)
   3064..3663    -  CDS            PuroR: puromycin N-acetyltransferase; pac from Streptomyces alboniger; confers resistance to puromycin
   3684..4183    -  promoter       PGK promoter: mouse phosphoglycerate kinase 1 promoter
   4197..5975    -  CDS            PTPN11: PTN11_HUMAN - Also known as PTP2C, SHPTP2. Experimental evidence at protein level: Swiss-Prot protein existence level 1. Acts downstream of various receptor and cytoplasmic protein tyrosine kinases to participate in the signal transduction from the cell surface to the nucleus (PubMed:10655584, PubMed:18559669, PubMed:18829466, PubMed:26742426, PubMed:28074573). Positively regulates MAPK signal transduction pathway (PubMed:28074573). Dephosphorylates GAB1, ARHGAP35 and EGFR (PubMed:28074573). Dephosphorylates ROCK2 at 'Tyr-722' resulting in stimulation of its RhoA binding activity (PubMed:18559
   6042..6458    -  CDS            gag (truncated): truncated Moloney murine leukemia virus (MMLV) gag gene lacking the start codon
   6525..6866    -  misc_feature   MESV Ψ: packaging signal of murine embryonic stem cell virus
   6930..7446    -  LTR            5' LTR: 5' long terminal repeat from murine embryonic stem cell virus
   7488..7586    -  CDS            env (fragment): murine leukemia virus gPr80 envelope polyprotein precursor; env; proteolytically cleaved into gp70SU and p15TM subunits
   7587..7788    +  CDS            TcR (fragment): tetracycline efflux protein; tet; confers resistance to tetracycline
   7788..7937    +  CDS            lacZα (fragment): LacZα fragment of β-galactosidase; lacZ fragment
   7943..8042    -  misc_feature   bom (fragment): basis of mobility region from pBR322
   8144..8179    -  CDS            rop (fragment): Rop protein, which maintains plasmids at low copy number; rop
   8274..8378    +  promoter       AmpR promoter: bla
   8379..9239    +  CDS            AmpR: β-lactamase; bla; confers resistance to ampicillin, carbenicillin, and related antibiotics
   9410..547     +  rep_origin     ori (across the origin): high-copy-number ColE1/pMB1/pBR322/pUC origin of replication
