[The description below was written by a language model from this plasmid's Addgene catalogue record and pLannotate feature annotations shown in this document.]
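Description:
pMSCV-SHP2(T42A) full-length-PIG is a gammaretroviral transfer plasmid of about 9.5 kb, built on the murine stem cell virus (MSCV) backbone and intended for producing retrovirus that delivers full-length human SHP2 into mammalian cells. In bacteria it replicates from a high-copy ColE1/pUC-type origin and is selected with ampicillin through the bla gene and its own promoter. The annotation also detects short fragments of lacI, lacZα, TcR, rop, bom and env, together with a lac promoter/operator region. These appear to be backbone remnants rather than functional parts.

The proviral unit is bounded by the MESV-derived 5' and 3' LTRs. It contains the Ψ packaging signal and a truncated MMLV gag segment lacking its start codon, elements that support encapsidation of the genomic RNA when gag, pol and env are supplied in trans by a packaging system. Downstream of these lies the PTPN11 coding sequence for the SHP2 tyrosine phosphatase. No separate promoter is annotated in front of it, so it is presumably transcribed from the 5' LTR. The catalogue records a T42A substitution, and the associated publication describes this as a pathogenic mutation that alters the interaction specificity of the protein's N-terminal regulatory domain. No epitope tag is annotated.

Following the insert is the "PIG" cassette, in which a mouse PGK promoter drives puromycin N-acetyltransferase, followed by an EMCV IRES and EGFP. This bicistronic arrangement allows transduced cells to be selected with puromycin and also tracked or sorted by green fluorescence, independently of SHP2 expression. The construct is suited to stable expression of the SHP2 T42A mutant in mammalian cells for signalling studies.
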