Addgene plasmid #245239: pMSCV-SHP2(T42A) full-length-PIG
Purpose: Production of viral vector encoding full-length SHP2
Depositing lab: Neel Shah. Depositing organization: Columbia University. Publication: The pathogenic T42A mutation in SHP2 rewires the interaction specificity of its N-terminal regulatory domain. van Vlimmeren AE, Voleti R, Chartier CA, Jiang Z, Karandur D, Humphries PA, Lo WL, Shah NH. Proc Natl Acad Sci U S A. 2024 Jul 23;121(30):e2407159121. doi: 10.1073/pnas.2407159121. Epub 2024 Jul 16. PubMed 39012820.
Backbone
  Vector backbone: pMSCV
  Vector type: Mammalian Expression, Retroviral
Growth in bacteria
  Bacterial resistance: Ampicillin, 100 μg/mL
  Growth temperature: 37°C
  Growth strain: NEB Stable
  Copy number: High Copy
Gene/Insert
  Gene/Insert name: SHP2 full-length
  Species: H. sapiens (human)
  Mutation: T42A
  Cloning method: Gibson Cloning
Terms and licenses: Academic/Nonprofit Terms; Industry Terms: Not Available to Industry
How to cite: pMSCV-SHP2(T42A) full-length-PIG was a gift from Neel Shah (Addgene plasmid # 245239 ; http://n2t.net/addgene:245239 ; RRID:Addgene_245239)
